>Addgene plasmid #72114 | Ntng1.e-Fc-His | depositor full sequence | sequence record 131300 | Full Sequence
GTCGAGGTCTCGACGGTATCGATTGACATTGATTATTGACTAGCTAGTTATTAATAGTAATCAATTACGG
GGTCATTAGTTCATAGCCCATATATGGAGTTCCGCGTTACATAACTTACGGTAAATGGCCCGCCTGGCTG
ACCGCCCAACGACCCCCGCCCATTGACGTCAATAATGACGTATGTTCCCATAGTAACGCCAATAGGGACT
TTCCATTGACGTCAATGGGTGGAGTATTTACGGTAAACTGCCCACTTGGCAGTACATCAAGTGTATCATA
TGCCAAGTCCGCCCCCTATTGACGTCAATGACGGTAAATGGCCCGCCTGGCATTATGCCCAGTACATGAC
CTTACGGGACTTTCCTACTTGGCAGTACATCTACGTATTAGTCATCGCTATTACCATGGTGATGCGGTTT
TGGCAGTACACCAATGGGCGTGGATAGCGGTTTGACTCACGGGGATTTCCAAGTCTCCACCCCATTGACG
TCAATGGGAGTTTGTTTTGGCACCAAAATCAACGGGACTTTCCAAAATGTCGTAATAACCCCGCCCCGTT
GACGCAAATGGGCGGTAGGCGTGTACGGTGGGAGGTCTATATAAGCAGAGCTCGTTTAGTGAACCGTCAG
ATCGCCTGGAGACGCCATCCACGCTGTTTTGACCTCCATAGAAGACACCGGGACCGATCCAGCCTCCGCG
GCCGGGAACGGTGCATTGGAACGCGGATTCCCCGTGCCAAGAGTGACGTAAGTACCGCCTATAGACTCTA
TAGGCACACCCCTTTGGCTCTTATGCATGCTATACTGTTTTTGGCTTGGGGCCTATACACCCCCGCTTCC
ATATGCTATAGGTGATGGTATAGCTTAGCCTATAGGTGTGGGTTATTGACCATTATTGACCACTCCCCTA
TTGGTGACGATACTTTCCATTACTAATCCATAACATGGCTCTTTGCCACAACTATCTCTATTGGCTATAT
GCCAATACTCTGTCCTTCAGAGACTGACACGGACTCTGTATTTTTACAGGATGGGGTCCCATTTATTATT
TACAAATTCACATATACAACAACGCCGTCCCCCGTGCCCGCAGTTTTTATTAAACATAGCGTGGGATCTC
CACGCGAATCTCGGGTACGTGTTCCGGACATGGGCTCTTCTCCGGTAGCGGCGGAGCTTCCACATCCGAG
CCCTGGTCCCATGCCTCCAGCGGCTCATGGTCGCTCGGCAGCTCCTTGCTCCTAACAGTGGAGGCCAGAC
TTAGGCACAGCACAATGCCCACCACCACCAGTGTGCCGCACAAGGCCGTGGCGGTAGGGTATGTGTCTGA
AAATGAGCTCGGAGATTGGGCTCGCACCGCTGACGCAGATGGAAGACTTAAGGCAGCGGCAGAAGAAGAT
GCAGGCAGCTGAGTTGTTGTATTCTGATAAGAGTCAGAGGTAACTCCCGTTGCGGTGCTGTTAACGGTGG
AGGGCAGTGTAGTCTGAGCAGTACTCGTTGCTGCCGCGCGCGCCACCAGACATAATAGCTGACAGACTAA
CAGACTGTTCCTTTCCATGGGTCTTTTCTGCAGAAGCTTGAATTCTCGAGGATCCGCGGCCGCGCCACCA
TGTATTTGTCAAGATTCCTGTCGATCCATGCCCTGTGGGTGACAGTGTCCTCTGTGATGCAGCCCTACCT
TTTCGTGTGGGGACATTATGATGTATGTAAGAGCCTGATTTACACAGAAGAAGGCAAAGTTTGGGATTAC
ACAGCCTGCCAGCCGGAATCCACGGACATGACCAAGTATCTGAAAGTGAAACTGGACCCTCCGGATATTA
CCTGTGGAGACCCTCCAGAGTCCTTCTGTGCAATGGGCAACCCTTACATGTGCAATAATGAGTGTGATGC
GAGTACCCCTGAACTGGCACACCCTCCTGAGCTGATGTTTGATTTTGAAGGAAGACATCCCTCCACATTT
TGGCAGTCTGCTACTTGGAAGGAGTACCCCAAACCTCTCCAGGTTAACATCACTCTGTCTTGGAGCAAAA
CCATTGAACTCACAGACAACATAGTTATTACCTTTGAATCGGGGCGTCCAGACCAAATGATCCTAGAGAA
ATCTCTCGACTACGGACGAACATGGCAGCCCTATCAGTATTATGCCACAGACTGCCTCCATGCATTCCAC
ATGGACCCGAAATCCGTGAAGGATTTATCTCAGCACACGGTCTTGGAAATCATTTGCACGGAAGAGTACT
CCACTGGGTACTCCACGAATAGCAAAATAATCCACTTCGAGATCAAAGACAGGTTTGCGTTTTTCGCTGG
ACCTCGGCTACGAAATATGGCTTCCCTCTATGGACAGCTGGATACAACCAAGAAACTCAGAGATTTCTTC
ACTGTCACAGACCTGAGGATCAGGCTGTTGAGACCCGCCGTTGGGGAAATATTTGTAGATGAACTACATT
TGGCACGTTACTTTTATGCGATCTCAGACATAAAGGTGCGAGGAAGGTGCAAGTGCAACCTGCATGCCAC
TTCGTGTTTGTATGACAACAGCAAACTGACATGTGAATGTGAGCACAACACTACAGGTCCCGACTGTGGG
AAATGCAAGAAGAACTACCAGGGCCGACCTTGGAGCCCCGGCTCATACCTCCCCATCCCCAAAGGCACCG
CAAACACCTGTATCCCCAGCATTTCCAGTATCGGTACTCCTCCAAAGTTTAATAGGATATGGCCGAATAT
TTCTTCCCTTGAGGTTTCTAACCCAAAACAAGCTAATGTCTGCGACAATGAGCTCCTGCACTGCCAGAAT
GGAGGGACCTGCCAGAACAATGTGCGCTGCGCGTGCCCAGACGCCTACACCGGCATCCTCTGTGAGAAGC
TAACTAGTGACAAAACTCACACATGCCCACCGTGCCCAGCACCTGAACTCCTGGGGGGACCGTCAGTCTT
CCTCTTCCCCCCAAAACCCAAGGACACCCTCATGATCTCCCGGACCCCTGAGGTCACATGCGTGGTGGTG
GACGTGAGCCACGAAGACCCTGAGGTCAAGTTCAACTGGTACGTGGACGGCGTGGAGGTGCATAATGCCA
AGACAAAGCCGCGGGAGGAGCAGTACAACAGCACGTACCGTGTGGTCAGCGTCCTCACCGTCCTGCACCA
GGACTGGCTGAATGGCAAGGAGTACAAGTGCAAGGTCTCCAACAAAGCCCTCCCAGCCCCCATCGAGAAA
ACCATCTCCAAAGCCAAAGGGCAGCCCCGAGAACCACAGGTGTATACCCTGCCCCCATCCCGGGATGAGC
TGACCAAGAACCAGGTCAGCCTGACCTGCCTGGTCAAAGGCTTCTATCCCAGCGACATCGCCGTGGAGTG
GGAGAGCAATGGGCAGCCGGAGAACAACTACAAGACCACGCCTCCCGTGCTGGACTCCGACGGCTCCTTC
TTCCTCTACAGCAAGCTCACCGTGGACAAGAGCAGGTGGCAGCAGGGGAACGTCTTCTCATGCTCCGTGA
TGCATGAGGCTCTGCACAACCACTACACGCAGAAGAGCCTCTCCCTGTCTCCGGGTAAAGGCGGCCATCA
TCACCATCACCATTAATCTAGAGATCTTATTAAAGCAGAACTTGTTTATTGCAGCTTATAATGGTTACAA
ATAAAGCAATAGCATCACAAATTTCACAAATAAAGCATTTTTTTCACTGCATTCTAGTTGTGGTTTGTCC
AAACTCATCAATGTATCTTATCATGTCTGGTCGACTCTAGCTAGACTCTTCCGCTTCCTCGCTCACTGAC
TCGCTGCGCTCGGTCGTTCGGCTGCGGCGAGCGGTATCAGCTCACTCAAAGGCGGTAATACGGTTATCCA
CAGAATCAGGGGATAACGCAGGAAAGAACATGTGAGCAAAAGGCCAGCAAAAGGCCAGGAACCGTAAAAA
GGCCGCGTTGCTGGCGTTTTTCCATAGGCTCCGCCCCCCTGACGAGCATCACAAAAATCGACGCTCAAGT
CAGAGGTGGCGAAACCCGACAGGACTATAAAGATACCAGGCGTTTCCCCCTGGAAGCTCCCTCGTGCGCT
CTCCTGTTCCGACCCTGCCGCTTACCGGATACCTGTCCGCCTTTCTCCCTTCGGGAAGCGTGGCGCTTTC
TCATAGCTCACGCTGTAGGTATCTCAGTTCGGTGTAGGTCGTTCGCTCCAAGCTGGGCTGTGTGCACGAA
CCCCCCGTTCAGCCCGACCGCTGCGCCTTATCCGGTAACTATCGTCTTGAGTCCAACCCGGTAAGACACG
ACTTATCGCCACTGGCAGCAGCCACTGGTAACAGGATTAGCAGAGCGAGGTATGTAGGCGGTGCTACAGA
GTTCTTGAAGTGGTGGCCTAACTACGGCTACACTAGAAGAACAGTATTTGGTATCTGCGCTCTGCTGAAG
CCAGTTACCTTCGGAAAAAGAGTTGGTAGCTCTTGATCCGGCAAACAAACCACCGCTGGTAGCGGTGGTT
TTTTTGTTTGCAAGCAGCAGATTACGCGCAGAAAAAAAGGATCTCAAGAAGATCCTTTGATCTTTTCTAC
GGGGTCTGACGCTCAGTGGAACGAAAACTCACGTTAAGGGATTTTGGTCATGAGATTATCAAAAAGGATC
TTCACCTAGATCCTTTTAAATTAAAAATGAAGTTTTAAATCAATCTAAAGTATATATGAGTAAACTTGGT
CTGACAGTTACCAATGCTTAATCAGTGAGGCACCTATCTCAGCGATCTGTCTATTTCGTTCATCCATAGT
TGCCTGACTCCCCGTCGTGTAGATAACTACGATACGGGAGGGCTTACCATCTGGCCCCAGTGCTGCAATG
ATACCGCGAGACCCACGCTCACCGGCTCCAGATTTATCAGCAATAAACCAGCCAGCCGGAAGGGCCGAGC
GCAGAAGTGGTCCTGCAACTTTATCCGCCTCCATCCAGTCTATTAATTGTTGCCGGGAAGCTAGAGTAAG
TAGTTCGCCAGTTAATAGTTTGCGCAACGTTGTTGCCATTGCTACAGGCATCGTGGTGTCACGCTCGTCG
TTTGGTATGGCTTCATTCAGCTCCGGTTCCCAACGATCAAGGCGAGTTACATGATCCCCCATGTTGTGCA
AAAAAGCGGTTAGCTCCTTCGGTCCTCCGATCGTTGTCAGAAGTAAGTTGGCCGCAGTGTTATCACTCAT
GGTTATGGCAGCACTGCATAATTCTCTTACTGTCATGCCATCCGTAAGATGCTTTTCTGTGACTGGTGAG
TACTCAACCAAGTCATTCTGAGAATAGTGTATGCGGCGACCGAGTTGCTCTTGCCCGGCGTCAATACGGG
ATAATACCGCGCCACATAGCAGAACTTTAAAAGTGCTCATCATTGGAAAACGTTCTTCGGGGCGAAAACT
CTCAAGGATCTTACCGCTGTTGAGATCCAGTTCGATGTAACCCACTCGTGCACCCAACTGATCTTCAGCA
TCTTTTACTTTCACCAGCGTTTCTGGGTGAGCAAAAACAGGAAGGCAAAATGCCGCAAAAAAGGGAATAA
GGGCGACACGGAAATGTTGAATACTCATACTCTTCCTTTTTCAATATTATTGAAGCATTTATCAGGGTTA
TTGTCTCATGAGCGGATACATATTTGAATGTATTTAGAAAAATAAACAAATAGGGGTTCCGCGCACATTT
CCCCGAAAAGTGCCACCTGACGTCTAAGAAACCATTATTATCATGACATTAACCTATAAAAATAGGCGTA
TCACGAGGCCCTTTCGTCTCGCGCGTTTCGGTGATGACGGTGAAAACCTCTGACACATGCAGCTCCCGGA
GGAATGTGTGTCAGTTAGGGTGTGGAAAGTCCCCAGGCTCCCCAGGCAGGCAGAAGTATGCAAAGCATGC
ATCTCAATTAGTCAGCAACCAGGTGTGGAAAGTCCCCAGGCTCCCCAGCAGGCAGAAGTATGCAAAGCAT
GCATCTCAATTAGTCAGCAACCATAGTCCCGCCCCTAACTCCGCCCATCCCGCCCCTAACTCCGCCCAGT
TCCGCCCATTCTCCGCCCCATGGCTGACTAATTTTTTTTATTTATGCAGAGGCCGAGGCCGCCTCTGCCT
CTGAGCTATTCCAGAAGTAGTGAGGAGGCTTTTTTGGAGGCCTAGGCTTTTGCAAAAAGCTCCCGGGAGC
TTGTATATCCATTTTCGTCCCGGAGACGGTCACAGCTTGTCTGTAAGCGGATGCCGGGAGCAGACAAGCC
CGTCAGGGCGCGTCAGCGGGTGTTGGCGGGTGTCGGGGCTGGCTTAACTATGCGGCATCAGAGCAGATTG
TACTGAGAGTGCACCATATGCGGTGTGAAATACCGCACAGATGCGTAAGGAGAAAATACCGCATCAGGAA
ATTGTAAGCGTTAATATTTTGTTAAAATTCGCGTTAAATTTTTGTTAAATCAGCTCATTTTTTAACCAAT
AGGCCGAAATCGGCAAAATCCCTTATAAATCAAAAGAATAGACCGAGATAGGGT
[37 nt withheld, positions 6495-6531]
AAAGAACGTGGACTCCAACGTCAAAGG
[49 nt withheld, positions 6559-6607]
T
[91 nt withheld, positions 6609-6699]
G
[124 nt withheld, positions 6701-6824]
CCATTCGCCATTCAGGCTGCGCAACTGTTGGGAAGGGCGATCGGTGCGGGCCTCTTCGCTATTACGCCAG
CTGGCGAAAGGGGGATGTGCTGCAAGGCGATTAAGTTGGGTAACGCCAGGGTTTTCCCAGTCACGACGTT
GTAAAACGACGGCCAGTGAATT
Features (pLannotate 1.2.2; 14 found; start..end, strand, type, name):
     25..408     +  enhancer       CMV enhancer: human cytomegalovirus immediate early enhancer
    410..609     +  promoter       CMV promoter: human cytomegalovirus (CMV) immediate early promoter
    748..1573    +  intron         CMV intron A: human cytomegalovirus intron A (Chapman et al., 1991)
   1610..2941    +  CDS            Ntng1 (fragment): NTNG1_MOUSE - Also known as Kiaa0976, Lmnt1. Experimental evidence at protein level: Swiss-Prot protein existence level 1. Involved in controlling patterning and neuronal circuit formation at the laminar, cellular, subcellular and synaptic levels. Promotes neurite outgrowth of both axons and dendrites. From Mus musculus (Mouse).
   2879..3559    +  CDS            IGHG1 (fragment): IGHG1_HUMAN - Experimental evidence at protein level: Swiss-Prot protein existence level 1. Constant region of immunoglobulin heavy chains. Immunoglobulins, also known as antibodies, are membrane-bound or secreted glycoproteins produced by B lymphocytes. In the recognition phase of humoral immunity, the membrane-bound immunoglobulins serve as receptors which, upon binding of a specific antigen, trigger the clonal expansion and differentiation of B lymphocytes into immunoglobulins- secreting plasma cells. Secreted immunoglobulins mediate the effector phase of humoral immunity, which results in
   3609..3730    +  polyA_signal   SV40 poly(A) signal: SV40 polyadenylation signal
   3939..4527    -  rep_origin     ori: high-copy-number ColE1/pMB1/pBR322/pUC origin of replication
   4698..5558    -  CDS            AmpR: β-lactamase; bla; confers resistance to ampicillin, carbenicillin, and related antibiotics
   5559..5663    -  promoter       AmpR promoter: bla
   5758..5793    +  CDS            rop (fragment): Rop protein, which maintains plasmids at low copy number; rop
   5816..6146    +  promoter       SV40 promoter: SV40 enhancer and early promoter
   6269..6368    +  misc_feature   bom (fragment): basis of mobility region from pBR322
   6396..6824    -  rep_origin     f1 ori (sequence partly withheld): f1 bacteriophage origin of replication; arrow indicates direction of (+) strand synthesis
   6828..6985    -  CDS            lacZα (fragment): LacZα fragment of β-galactosidase; lacZ fragment
