[The description below was written by a language model from this plasmid's Addgene catalogue record and pLannotate feature annotations shown in this document.]
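Description:
Ntng1.e-Fc-His is a mammalian expression plasmid built on the pCMVi-SV40ori backbone and designed to produce a soluble, secreted form of mouse Netrin G1 isoform e. The insert encodes only the extracellular region of the protein, truncated just upstream of the propeptide cleavage and GPI-attachment site, so the product is not tethered to the membrane. It was cloned between NotI and SpeI sites, both retained, placing it in frame with a backbone-encoded C-terminal tag made up of the Fc region of human IgG1 followed by a 6X histidine tag. The 6,986-nt feature table is consistent with this, showing adjacent Ntng1 and IGHG1 coding fragments. The His tag itself is not separately annotated.

Transcription is driven by the human cytomegalovirus immediate early enhancer and promoter, followed by CMV intron A, an element generally included to boost expression, and is terminated by an SV40 polyadenylation signal. An SV40 enhancer/early promoter region, which contains the SV40 origin referred to in the backbone name, can support episomal replication in cells expressing large T antigen. In bacteria the plasmid is maintained at high copy through a ColE1/pUC-type origin with ampicillin selection via β-lactamase. An f1 origin and fragments of rop, bom and lacZα are also annotated as backbone remnants. No mammalian selection marker is annotated, which suggests transient use.

The Fc portion typically dimerises the fusion protein and permits capture or detection with Fc-binding reagents, while the His tag allows metal-affinity purification. The associated publication describes an extracellular biochemical screen for receptor–ligand interactions underlying neuronal subtype recognition in the retina, which fits use of this recombinant ectodomain in binding assays.
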