Addgene plasmid #72114: Ntng1.e-Fc-His
Purpose: Expresses the extracellular region of the Netrin G1, isoform e protein (truncated immediately upstream of propeptide cleavage and GPI-attachement site), C-terminally fused to the Fc region of human IgG1 + 6X histidine tag.
Depositing lab: Woj Wojtowicz. Depositing organization: University of California, Berkeley. Publication: An extracellular biochemical screen reveals that FLRTs and Unc5s mediate neuronal subtype recognition in the retina. Visser JJ, Cheng Y, Perry SC, Chastain AB, Parsa B, Masri SS, Ray TA, Kay JN, Wojtowicz WM. Elife. 2015 Dec 3;4. pii: e08149. doi: 10.7554/eLife.08149. PubMed 26633812.
Backbone
  Vector backbone: pCMVi-SV40ori
  Vector type: Mammalian Expression
Growth in bacteria
  Bacterial resistance: Ampicillin, 100 μg/mL
  Growth temperature: 37°C
  Growth strain: DH5alpha
  Copy number: High Copy
Gene/Insert
  Gene/Insert name: Ntng1.e (alt names: Netrin G1, isoform e; Lmnt1; NCBI gene ID 80883; Reference sequence NM_133488.1)
  Species: M. musculus (mouse)
  Insert size (bp): 1263
  Entrez Gene: Ntng1 (a.k.a. A930010C08Rik, AI853992, Lmnt1)
  Promoter: CMV
  Tag / fusion protein: Fc-His (C terminal on backbone)
  Cloning method: Restriction Enzyme; 5′ cloning site NotI (not destroyed); 3′ cloning site SpeI (not destroyed)
  Sequencing primers: 5′ GTCAGAGGTAACTCCCGTTGC; 3′ ATCATGAGGGTGTCCTTG
Terms and licenses: Academic/Nonprofit Terms; Industry Terms: Not Available to Industry
How to cite: Ntng1.e-Fc-His was a gift from Woj Wojtowicz (Addgene plasmid # 72114 ; http://n2t.net/addgene:72114 ; RRID:Addgene_72114)
