>Addgene plasmid #72114 | Ntng1.e-Fc-His | addgene partial sequence | sequence record 139121 | pMRB101-F 5'-aagatgcaggcagctgagtt-3'
ACGGTGGAGGGCAGTGTAGTCTGAGCAGTACTCGTTGCTGCCGCGCGCGCCACCAGACATAATAGCTGAC
AGACTAACAGACTGTTCCTTTCCATGGGTCTTTTCTGCAGAAGCTTGAATTCTCGAGGATCCGCGGCCGC
GCCACCATGTATTTGTCAAGATTCCTGTCGATCCATGCCCTGTGGGTGACAGTGTCCTCTGTGATGCAGC
CCTACCTTTTCGTGTGGGGACATTATGATGTATGTAAGAGCCTGATTTACACAGAAGAAGGCAAAGTTTG
GGATTACACAGCCTGCCAGCCGGAATCCACGGACATGACCAAGTATCTGAAAGTGAAACTGGACCCTCCG
GATATTACCTGTGGAGACCCTCCAGAGTCCTTCTGTGCAATGGGCAACCCTTACATGTGCAATAATGAGT
GTGATGCGAGTACCCCTGAACTGGCACACCCTCCTGAGCTGATGTTTGATTTTGAAGGAAGACATCCCTC
CACATTTTGGCAGTCTGCTACTTGGAAGGAGTACCCCAAACCTCTCCAGGTTAACATCACTCTGTCTTGG
AGCAAAACCATTGAACTCACAGACAACATAGTTATTACCTTTGAATCGGGGCGTCCAGACCAAATGATCC
TAGAGAAATCTCTCGACTACGGACGAACATGGCAGCCCTATCAGTATTATGCCACAGACTGCCTCCATGC
ATTCCACATGGACCCGAAATCCGTGAAGGATTTATCTCAGCACACGGTCTTGGAAATCATTTGCACGGAA
GAGTACTCCACTGGGTACTCCACGAATAGCAAA
