>Addgene plasmid #72114 | Ntng1.e-Fc-His | addgene partial sequence | sequence record 139122 | SV40pA-R 5'-GAAATTTGTGATGCTATTGC-3'
ATAAGATCTCTAGATTAATGGTGATGGTGATGATGGCCGCCTTTACCCGGAGACAGGGAGAGGCTCTTCT
GCGTGTAGTGGTTGTGCAGAGCCTCATGCATCACGGAGCATGAGAAGACGTTCCCCTGCTGCCACCTGCT
CTTGTCCACGGTGAGCTTGCTGTAGAGGAAGAAGGAGCCGTCGGAGTCCAGCACGGGAGGCGTGGTCTTG
TAGTTGTTCTCCGGCTGCCCATTGCTCTCCCACTCCACGGCGATGTCGCTGGGATAGAAGCCTTTGACCA
GGCAGGTCAGGCTGACCTGGTTCTTGGTCAGCTCATCCCGGGATGGGGGCAGGGTATACACCTGTGGTTC
TCGGGGCTGCCCTTTGGCTTTGGAGATGGTTTTCTCGATGGGGGCTGGGAGGGCTTTGTTGGAGACCTTG
CACTTGTACTCCTTGCCATTCAGCCAGTCCTGGTGCAGGACGGTGAGGACGCTGACCACACGGTACGTGC
TGTTGTACTGCTCCTCCCGCGGCTTTGTCTTGGCATTATGCACCTCCACGCCGTCCACGTACCAGTTGAA
CTTGACCTCAGGGTCTTCGTGGCTCACGTCCACCACCACGCATGTGACCTCAGGGGTCCGGGAGATCATG
AGGGTGTCCTTGGGTTTTGGGGGGAAGAGGAAGACTGACGGTCCCCCCAGGAGTTCAGGTGCTGGGCACG
GTGGGCATGTGTGAGTTTTGTCACTAGTTAGCTTCTCACAGAGGATGCCGGTGTAGGCGTCTGGGCACGC
GCAGCGCACATTGTTCTGGCAGGTCCCTCCATTCTGGCAGTGCAGGAGCTCATTGTCGCAGACATTAGCT
TGTTT
